Addgene plasmid #112095: pCMV_ABEmax
Purpose: A:T-to-G:C base editing
Depositing lab: David Liu. Publication: Improving cytidine and adenine base editors by expression optimization and ancestral reconstruction. Koblan LW, Doman JL, Wilson C, Levy JM, Tay T, Newby GA, Maianti JP, Raguram A, Liu DR. Nat Biotechnol. 2018 May 29. pii: nbt.4172. doi: 10.1038/nbt.4172. PubMed 29813047.
Backbone
  Vector backbone: pCMV
  Vector type: Mammalian Expression, CRISPR
Growth in bacteria
  Bacterial resistance: Ampicillin, 100 μg/mL
  Growth temperature: 37°C
  Growth strain: NEB Stable
  Copy number: High Copy
Gene/Insert
  Gene/Insert name: ABEmax
  Species: H. sapiens (human)
  Insert size (bp): 5412
  Promoter: CMV
  Cloning method: Unknown
  Sequencing primers: 5′ T7 Forward; 3′ BGH-Reverse
Terms and licenses: Academic/Nonprofit Terms; Industry Terms: Not Available to Industry
How to cite: pCMV_ABEmax was a gift from David Liu (Addgene plasmid # 112095 ; http://n2t.net/addgene:112095 ; RRID:Addgene_112095)
