[The description below was written by a language model from this plasmid's Addgene catalogue record and pLannotate feature annotations shown in this document.]
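Description:
pCMV_ABEmax is a mammalian expression plasmid on a pCMV backbone that encodes the adenine base editor ABEmax, used for A:T-to-G:C base editing in CRISPR applications. It is maintained in E. coli through a high-copy ColE1/pUC-type origin of replication and selected with ampicillin via the β-lactamase (AmpR) gene under its own promoter. The remaining bacterial-side annotations (lac promoter and operator, CAP binding site, and small fragments of lacI, a pBluescript multiple cloning site, an SV40 promoter and the pBR322 bom region) are short backbone remnants rather than functional modules. No mammalian selection marker is annotated.

The payload is a single open reading frame of roughly 5.4 kb driven by the human cytomegalovirus immediate-early enhancer and promoter and terminated by the bovine growth hormone polyadenylation signal. A T7 promoter lies between the CMV promoter and the coding region, which also serves as a sequencing primer site and could support in vitro transcription. The feature table shows two tandem copies of sequence matching E. coli tadA, the tRNA adenosine deaminase, followed by Streptococcus pyogenes Cas9, annotated as an N-terminal portion carrying the D10A mutation joined directly to a C-terminal portion. In an adenine base editor, the Cas9 moiety is directed to a target site by a guide RNA and the fused deaminase domains convert adenosine to inosine within the exposed DNA strand, which is read as guanosine. The table does not annotate linkers, nuclear localization signals or the specific TadA mutations. No guide RNA cassette is present, so a guide must be supplied separately. Although the catalogue lists human as the insert species, the annotated coding parts are of bacterial origin. The associated publication concerns improving base editors through expression optimization.
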