Features (pLannotate 1.2.2; 18 found; start..end, strand, type, name):
    132..335     +  promoter       CMV promoter: human cytomegalovirus (CMV) immediate early promoter
    377..395     +  promoter       T7 promoter: promoter for bacteriophage T7 RNA polymerase
    466..942     +  CDS            tadA: TADA_ECOLI - Also known as yfhC. Experimental evidence at protein level: Swiss-Prot protein existence level 1. Catalyzes the deamination of adenosine to inosine at the wobble position 34 of tRNA(Arg2). Essential for cell viability. From Escherichia coli (strain K12).
   1063..1554    +  CDS            tadA: TADA_ECOLI - Also known as yfhC. Experimental evidence at protein level: Swiss-Prot protein existence level 1. Catalyzes the deamination of adenosine to inosine at the wobble position 34 of tRNA(Arg2). Essential for cell viability. From Escherichia coli (strain K12).
   1654..3255    +  CDS            dCas9(N): N-terminal portion of catalytically inactive Streptococcus pyogenes dCas9 carrying the D10A mutation (Zetsche et al., 2015)
   3256..5750    +  CDS            Cas9(C) (fragment): C-terminal portion of Streptococcus pyogenes Cas9 (Zetsche et al., 2015)
   5872..6096    +  polyA_signal   bGH poly(A) signal: bovine growth hormone polyadenylation signal
   6100..6121    +  promoter       SV40 promoter (fragment): SV40 enhancer and early promoter
   6126..6142    +  misc_feature   MCS (fragment): pBluescript multiple cloning site
   6191..6207    -  protein_bind   lac operator: The lac repressor binds to the lac operator to inhibit transcription in E. coli. This inhibition can be relieved by adding lactose or isopropyl-β-D-thiogalactopyranoside (IPTG). lac repressor encoded by lacI
   6215..6245    -  promoter       lac promoter: promoter for the E. coli lac operon
   6260..6281    -  protein_bind   CAP binding site: CAP binding activates transcription in the presence of cAMP. E. coli catabolite activator protein
   6294..6386    -  CDS            lacI (fragment): lac repressor; lacI; The lac repressor binds to the lac operator to inhibit transcription in E. coli. This inhibition can be relieved by adding lactose or isopropyl-β-D-thiogalactopyranoside (IPTG).
   6569..7157    -  rep_origin     ori: high-copy-number ColE1/pMB1/pBR322/pUC origin of replication
   7328..8188    -  CDS            AmpR: β-lactamase; bla; confers resistance to ampicillin, carbenicillin, and related antibiotics
   8189..8293    -  promoter       AmpR promoter: bla
   8364..8408    -  misc_feature   bom (fragment): basis of mobility region from pBR322
   8563..131     +  enhancer       CMV enhancer (across the origin): human cytomegalovirus immediate early enhancer
>Addgene plasmid #112095 | pCMV_ABEmax | addgene full sequence | sequence record 212134 | Addgene NGS Result
ATATGCCAAGTACGCCCCCTATTGACGTCAATGACGGTAAATGGCCCGCCTGGCATTATGCCCAGTACAT
GACCTTATGGGACTTTCCTACTTGGCAGTACATCTACGTATTAGTCATCGCTATTACCATGGTGATGCGG
TTTTGGCAGTACATCAATGGGCGTGGATAGCGGTTTGACTCACGGGGATTTCCAAGTCTCCACCCCATTG
ACGTCAATGGGAGTTTGTTTTGGCACCAAAATCAACGGGACTTTCCAAAATGTCGTAACAACTCCGCCCC
ATTGACGCAAATGGGCGGTAGGCGTGTACGGTGGGAGGTCTATATAAGCAGAGCTGGTTTAGTGAACCGT
CAGATCCGCTAGAGATCCGCGGCCGCTAATACGACTCACTATAGGGAGAGCCGCCACCATGAAACGGACA
GCCGACGGAAGCGAGTTCGAGTCACCAAAGAAGAAGCGGAAAGTCTCTGAAGTCGAGTTTAGCCACGAGT
ATTGGATGAGGCACGCACTGACCCTGGCAAAGCGAGCATGGGATGAAAGAGAAGTCCCCGTGGGCGCCGT
GCTGGTGCACAACAATAGAGTGATCGGAGAGGGATGGAACAGGCCAATCGGCCGCCACGACCCTACCGCA
CACGCAGAGATCATGGCACTGAGGCAGGGAGGCCTGGTCATGCAGAATTACCGCCTGATCGATGCCACCC
TGTATGTGACACTGGAGCCATGCGTGATGTGCGCAGGAGCAATGATCCACAGCAGGATCGGAAGAGTGGT
GTTCGGAGCACGGGACGCCAAGACCGGCGCAGCAGGCTCCCTGATGGATGTGCTGCACCACCCCGGCATG
AACCACCGGGTGGAGATCACAGAGGGAATCCTGGCAGACGAGTGCGCCGCCCTGCTGAGCGATTTCTTTA
GAATGCGGAGACAGGAGATCAAGGCCCAGAAGAAGGCACAGAGCTCCACCGACTCTGGAGGATCTAGCGG
AGGATCCTCTGGAAGCGAGACACCAGGCACAAGCGAGTCCGCCACACCAGAGAGCTCCGGCGGCTCCTCC
GGAGGATCCTCTGAGGTGGAGTTTTCCCACGAGTACTGGATGAGACATGCCCTGACCCTGGCCAAGAGGG
CACGCGATGAGAGGGAGGTGCCTGTGGGAGCCGTGCTGGTGCTGAACAATAGAGTGATCGGCGAGGGCTG
GAACAGAGCCATCGGCCTGCACGACCCAACAGCCCATGCCGAAATTATGGCCCTGAGACAGGGCGGCCTG
GTCATGCAGAACTACAGACTGATTGACGCCACCCTGTACGTGACATTCGAGCCTTGCGTGATGTGCGCCG
GCGCCATGATCCACTCTAGGATCGGCCGCGTGGTGTTTGGCGTGAGGAACGCAAAAACCGGCGCCGCAGG
CTCCCTGATGGACGTGCTGCACTACCCCGGCATGAATCACCGCGTCGAAATTACCGAGGGAATCCTGGCA
GATGAATGTGCCGCCCTGCTGTGCTATTTCTTTCGGATGCCTAGACAGGTGTTCAATGCTCAGAAGAAGG
CCCAGAGCTCCACCGACTCCGGAGGATCTAGCGGAGGCTCCTCTGGCTCTGAGACACCTGGCACAAGCGA
GAGCGCAACACCTGAAAGCAGCGGGGGCAGCAGCGGGGGGTCAGACAAGAAGTACAGCATCGGCCTGGCC
ATCGGCACCAACTCTGTGGGCTGGGCCGTGATCACCGACGAGTACAAGGTGCCCAGCAAGAAATTCAAGG
TGCTGGGCAACACCGACCGGCACAGCATCAAGAAGAACCTGATCGGAGCCCTGCTGTTCGACAGCGGCGA
AACAGCCGAGGCCACCCGGCTGAAGAGAACCGCCAGAAGAAGATACACCAGACGGAAGAACCGGATCTGC
TATCTGCAAGAGATCTTCAGCAACGAGATGGCCAAGGTGGACGACAGCTTCTTCCACAGACTGGAAGAGT
CCTTCCTGGTGGAAGAGGATAAGAAGCACGAGCGGCACCCCATCTTCGGCAACATCGTGGACGAGGTGGC
CTACCACGAGAAGTACCCCACCATCTACCACCTGAGAAAGAAACTGGTGGACAGCACCGACAAGGCCGAC
CTGCGGCTGATCTATCTGGCCCTGGCCCACATGATCAAGTTCCGGGGCCACTTCCTGATCGAGGGCGACC
TGAACCCCGACAACAGCGACGTGGACAAGCTGTTCATCCAGCTGGTGCAGACCTACAACCAGCTGTTCGA
GGAAAACCCCATCAACGCCAGCGGCGTGGACGCCAAGGCCATCCTGTCTGCCAGACTGAGCAAGAGCAGA
CGGCTGGAAAATCTGATCGCCCAGCTGCCCGGCGAGAAGAAGAATGGCCTGTTCGGAAACCTGATTGCCC
TGAGCCTGGGCCTGACCCCCAACTTCAAGAGCAACTTCGACCTGGCCGAGGATGCCAAACTGCAGCTGAG
CAAGGACACCTACGACGACGACCTGGACAACCTGCTGGCCCAGATCGGCGACCAGTACGCCGACCTGTTT
CTGGCCGCCAAGAACCTGTCCGACGCCATCCTGCTGAGCGACATCCTGAGAGTGAACACCGAGATCACCA
AGGCCCCCCTGAGCGCCTCTATGATCAAGAGATACGACGAGCACCACCAGGACCTGACCCTGCTGAAAGC
TCTCGTGCGGCAGCAGCTGCCTGAGAAGTACAAAGAGATTTTCTTCGACCAGAGCAAGAACGGCTACGCC
GGCTACATTGACGGCGGAGCCAGCCAGGAAGAGTTCTACAAGTTCATCAAGCCCATCCTGGAAAAGATGG
ACGGCACCGAGGAACTGCTCGTGAAGCTGAACAGAGAGGACCTGCTGCGGAAGCAGCGGACCTTCGACAA
CGGCAGCATCCCCCACCAGATCCACCTGGGAGAGCTGCACGCCATTCTGCGGCGGCAGGAAGATTTTTAC
CCATTCCTGAAGGACAACCGGGAAAAGATCGAGAAGATCCTGACCTTCCGCATCCCCTACTACGTGGGCC
CTCTGGCCAGGGGAAACAGCAGATTCGCCTGGATGACCAGAAAGAGCGAGGAAACCATCACCCCCTGGAA
CTTCGAGGAAGTGGTGGACAAGGGCGCTTCCGCCCAGAGCTTCATCGAGCGGATGACCAACTTCGATAAG
AACCTGCCCAACGAGAAGGTGCTGCCCAAGCACAGCCTGCTGTACGAGTACTTCACCGTGTATAACGAGC
TGACCAAAGTGAAATACGTGACCGAGGGAATGAGAAAGCCCGCCTTCCTGAGCGGCGAGCAGAAAAAGGC
CATCGTGGACCTGCTGTTCAAGACCAACCGGAAAGTGACCGTGAAGCAGCTGAAAGAGGACTACTTCAAG
AAAATCGAGTGCTTCGACTCCGTGGAAATCTCCGGCGTGGAAGATCGGTTCAACGCCTCCCTGGGCACAT
ACCACGATCTGCTGAAAATTATCAAGGACAAGGACTTCCTGGACAATGAGGAAAACGAGGACATTCTGGA
AGATATCGTGCTGACCCTGACACTGTTTGAGGACAGAGAGATGATCGAGGAACGGCTGAAAACCTATGCC
CACCTGTTCGACGACAAAGTGATGAAGCAGCTGAAGCGGCGGAGATACACCGGCTGGGGCAGGCTGAGCC
GGAAGCTGATCAACGGCATCCGGGACAAGCAGTCCGGCAAGACAATCCTGGATTTCCTGAAGTCCGACGG
CTTCGCCAACAGAAACTTCATGCAGCTGATCCACGACGACAGCCTGACCTTTAAAGAGGACATCCAGAAA
GCCCAGGTGTCCGGCCAGGGCGATAGCCTGCACGAGCACATTGCCAATCTGGCCGGCAGCCCCGCCATTA
AGAAGGGCATCCTGCAGACAGTGAAGGTGGTGGACGAGCTCGTGAAAGTGATGGGCCGGCACAAGCCCGA
GAACATCGTGATCGAAATGGCCAGAGAGAACCAGACCACCCAGAAGGGACAGAAGAACAGCCGCGAGAGA
ATGAAGCGGATCGAAGAGGGCATCAAAGAGCTGGGCAGCCAGATCCTGAAAGAACACCCCGTGGAAAACA
CCCAGCTGCAGAACGAGAAGCTGTACCTGTACTACCTGCAGAATGGGCGGGATATGTACGTGGACCAGGA
ACTGGACATCAACCGGCTGTCCGACTACGATGTGGACCATATCGTGCCTCAGAGCTTTCTGAAGGACGAC
TCCATCGACAACAAGGTGCTGACCAGAAGCGACAAGAACCGGGGCAAGAGCGACAACGTGCCCTCCGAAG
AGGTCGTGAAGAAGATGAAGAACTACTGGCGGCAGCTGCTGAACGCCAAGCTGATTACCCAGAGAAAGTT
CGACAATCTGACCAAGGCCGAGAGAGGCGGCCTGAGCGAACTGGATAAGGCCGGCTTCATCAAGAGACAG
CTGGTGGAAACCCGGCAGATCACAAAGCACGTGGCACAGATCCTGGACTCCCGGATGAACACTAAGTACG
ACGAGAATGACAAGCTGATCCGGGAAGTGAAAGTGATCACCCTGAAGTCCAAGCTGGTGTCCGATTTCCG
GAAGGATTTCCAGTTTTACAAAGTGCGCGAGATCAACAACTACCACCACGCCCACGACGCCTACCTGAAC
GCCGTCGTGGGAACCGCCCTGATCAAAAAGTACCCTAAGCTGGAAAGCGAGTTCGTGTACGGCGACTACA
AGGTGTACGACGTGCGGAAGATGATCGCCAAGAGCGAGCAGGAAATCGGCAAGGCTACCGCCAAGTACTT
CTTCTACAGCAACATCATGAACTTTTTCAAGACCGAGATTACCCTGGCCAACGGCGAGATCCGGAAGCGG
CCTCTGATCGAGACAAACGGCGAAACCGGGGAGATCGTGTGGGATAAGGGCCGGGATTTTGCCACCGTGC
GGAAAGTGCTGAGCATGCCCCAAGTGAATATCGTGAAAAAGACCGAGGTGCAGACAGGCGGCTTCAGCAA
AGAGTCTATCCTGCCCAAGAGGAACAGCGATAAGCTGATCGCCAGAAAGAAGGACTGGGACCCTAAGAAG
TACGGCGGCTTCGACAGCCCCACCGTGGCCTATTCTGTGCTGGTGGTGGCCAAAGTGGAAAAGGGCAAGT
CCAAGAAACTGAAGAGTGTGAAAGAGCTGCTGGGGATCACCATCATGGAAAGAAGCAGCTTCGAGAAGAA
TCCCATCGACTTTCTGGAAGCCAAGGGCTACAAAGAAGTGAAAAAGGACCTGATCATCAAGCTGCCTAAG
TACTCCCTGTTCGAGCTGGAAAACGGCCGGAAGAGAATGCTGGCCTCTGCCGGCGAACTGCAGAAGGGAA
ACGAACTGGCCCTGCCCTCCAAATATGTGAACTTCCTGTACCTGGCCAGCCACTATGAGAAGCTGAAGGG
CTCCCCCGAGGATAATGAGCAGAAACAGCTGTTTGTGGAACAGCACAAGCACTACCTGGACGAGATCATC
GAGCAGATCAGCGAGTTCTCCAAGAGAGTGATCCTGGCCGACGCTAATCTGGACAAAGTGCTGTCCGCCT
ACAACAAGCACCGGGATAAGCCCATCAGAGAGCAGGCCGAGAATATCATCCACCTGTTTACCCTGACCAA
TCTGGGAGCCCCTGCCGCCTTCAAGTACTTTGACACCACCATCGACCGGAAGAGGTACACCAGCACCAAA
GAGGTGCTGGACGCCACCCTGATCCACCAGAGCATCACCGGCCTGTACGAGACACGGATCGACCTGTCTC
AGCTGGGAGGTGACTCTGGCGGCTCAAAAAGAACCGCCGACGGCAGCGAATTCGAGCCCAAGAAGAAGAG
GAAAGTCTAACCGGTCATCATCACCATCACCATTGAGTTTAAACCCGCTGATCAGCCTCGACTGTGCCTT
CTAGTTGCCAGCCATCTGTTGTTTGCCCCTCCCCCGTGCCTTCCTTGACCCTGGAAGGTGCCACTCCCAC
TGTCCTTTCCTAATAAAATGAGGAAATTGCATCGCATTGTCTGAGTAGGTGTCATTCTATTCTGGGGGGT
GGGGTGGGGCAGGACAGCAAGGGGGAGGATTGGGAAGACAATAGCAGGCATGCTGGGGATGCGGTGGGCT
CTATGGCTTCTGAGGCGGAAAGAACCAGCTGGGGCTCGATACCGTCGACCTCTAGCTAGAGCTTGGCGTA
ATCATGGTCATAGCTGTTTCCTGTGTGAAATTGTTATCCGCTCACAATTCCACACAACATACGAGCCGGA
AGCATAAAGTGTAAAGCCTAGGGTGCCTAATGAGTGAGCTAACTCACATTAATTGCGTTGCGCTCACTGC
CCGCTTTCCAGTCGGGAAACCTGTCGTGCCAGCTGCATTAATGAATCGGCCAACGCGCGGGGAGAGGCGG
TTTGCGTATTGGGCGCTCTTCCGCTTCCTCGCTCACTGACTCGCTGCGCTCGGTCGTTCGGCTGCGGCGA
GCGGTATCAGCTCACTCAAAGGCGGTAATACGGTTATCCACAGAATCAGGGGATAACGCAGGAAAGAACA
TGTGAGCAAAAGGCCAGCAAAAGGCCAGGAACCGTAAAAAGGCCGCGTTGCTGGCGTTTTTCCATAGGCT
CCGCCCCCCTGACGAGCATCACAAAAATCGACGCTCAAGTCAGAGGTGGCGAAACCCGACAGGACTATAA
AGATACCAGGCGTTTCCCCCTGGAAGCTCCCTCGTGCGCTCTCCTGTTCCGACCCTGCCGCTTACCGGAT
ACCTGTCCGCCTTTCTCCCTTCGGGAAGCGTGGCGCTTTCTCATAGCTCACGCTGTAGGTATCTCAGTTC
GGTGTAGGTCGTTCGCTCCAAGCTGGGCTGTGTGCACGAACCCCCCGTTCAGCCCGACCGCTGCGCCTTA
TCCGGTAACTATCGTCTTGAGTCCAACCCGGTAAGACACGACTTATCGCCACTGGCAGCAGCCACTGGTA
ACAGGATTAGCAGAGCGAGGTATGTAGGCGGTGCTACAGAGTTCTTGAAGTGGTGGCCTAACTACGGCTA
CACTAGAAGAACAGTATTTGGTATCTGCGCTCTGCTGAAGCCAGTTACCTTCGGAAAAAGAGTTGGTAGC
TCTTGATCCGGCAAACAAACCACCGCTGGTAGCGGTGGTTTTTTTGTTTGCAAGCAGCAGATTACGCGCA
GAAAAAAAGGATCTCAAGAAGATCCTTTGATCTTTTCTACGGGGTCTGACACTCAGTGGAACGAAAACTC
ACGTTAAGGGATTTTGGTCATGAGATTATCAAAAAGGATCTTCACCTAGATCCTTTTAAATTAAAAATGA
AGTTTTAAATCAATCTAAAGTATATATGAGTAAACTTGGTCTGACAGTTACCAATGCTTAATCAGTGAGG
CACCTATCTCAGCGATCTGTCTATTTCGTTCATCCATAGTTGCCTGACTCCCCGTCGTGTAGATAACTAC
GATACGGGAGGGCTTACCATCTGGCCCCAGTGCTGCAATGATACCGCGAGACCCACGCTCACCGGCTCCA
GATTTATCAGCAATAAACCAGCCAGCCGGAAGGGCCGAGCGCAGAAGTGGTCCTGCAACTTTATCCGCCT
CCATCCAGTCTATTAATTGTTGCCGGGAAGCTAGAGTAAGTAGTTCGCCAGTTAATAGTTTGCGCAACGT
TGTTGCCATTGCTACAGGCATCGTGGTGTCACGCTCGTCGTTTGGTATGGCTTCATTCAGCTCCGGTTCC
CAACGATCAAGGCGAGTTACATGATCCCCCATGTTGTGCAAAAAAGCGGTTAGCTCCTTCGGTCCTCCGA
TCGTTGTCAGAAGTAAGTTGGCCGCAGTGTTATCACTCATGGTTATGGCAGCACTGCATAATTCTCTTAC
TGTCATGCCATCCGTAAGATGCTTTTCTGTGACTGGTGAGTACTCAACCAAGTCATTCTGAGAATAGTGT
ATGCGGCGACCGAGTTGCTCTTGCCCGGCGTCAATACGGGATAATACCGCGCCACATAGCAGAACTTTAA
AAGTGCTCATCATTGGAAAACGTTCTTCGGGGCGAAAACTCTCAAGGATCTTACCGCTGTTGAGATCCAG
TTCGATGTAACCCACTCGTGCACCCAACTGATCTTCAGCATCTTTTACTTTCACCAGCGTTTCTGGGTGA
GCAAAAACAGGAAGGCAAAATGCCGCAAAAAAGGGAATAAGGGCGACACGGAAATGTTGAATACTCATAC
TCTTCCTTTTTCAATATTATTGAAGCATTTATCAGGGTTATTGTCTCATGAGCGGATACATATTTGAATG
TATTTAGAAAAATAAACAAATAGGGGTTCCGCGCACATTTCCCCGAAAAGTGCCACCTGACGTCGACGGA
TCGGGAGATCGATCTCCCGATCCCCTAGGGTCGACTCTCAGTACAATCTGCTCTGATGCCGCATAGTTAA
GCCAGTATCTGCTCCCTGCTTGTGTGTTGGAGGTCGCTGAGTAGTGCGCGAGCAAAATTTAAGCTACAAC
AAGGCAAGGCTTGACCGACAATTGCATGAAGAATCTGCTTAGGGTTAGGCGTTTTGCGCTGCTTCGCGAT
GTACGGGCCAGATATACGCGTTGACATTGATTATTGACTAGTTATTAATAGTAATCAATTACGGGGTCAT
TAGTTCATAGCCCATATATGGAGTTCCGCGTTACATAACTTACGGTAAATGGCCCGCCTGGCTGACCGCC
CAACGACCCCCGCCCATTGACGTCAATAATGACGTATGTTCCCATAGTAACGCCAATAGGGACTTTCCAT
TGACGTCAATGGGTGGAGTATTTACGGTAAACTGCCCACTTGGCAGTACATCAAGTGTATC
